Addgene plasmid #72899: pHR-FRB:Akt2
Purpose: Recruitable Akt2 (LocaTOR2)
Depositing lab: Ivan Yudushkin. Depositing organization: Medical University of Vienna. Publication: Localization of mTORC2 activity inside cells. Ebner M, Sinkovics B, Szczygiel M, Ribeiro DW, Yudushkin I. J Cell Biol. 2017 Jan 31. pii: jcb.201610060. doi: 10.1083/jcb.201610060. PubMed 28143890.
Backbone
  Vector backbone: pHR'
  Total vector size (bp): 10658
  Vector type: Mammalian Expression, Lentiviral
Growth in bacteria
  Bacterial resistance: Ampicillin, 100 μg/mL
  Growth temperature: 37°C
  Growth strain: NEB Stable
  Copy number: High Copy
Gene/Insert
  Gene/Insert name: Serine/threonine protein kinase Bβ (alt name: Akt2)
  Species: H. sapiens (human)
  GenBank ID: NM_001626.5
  Entrez Gene: AKT2 (a.k.a. HIHGHH, PKBB, PKBBETA, PRKBB, RAC-BETA)
  Tag / fusion protein: FRB(T2098L) (N terminal on insert)
  Cloning method: Restriction Enzyme; 5′ cloning site MluI (not destroyed); 3′ cloning site BamHI (not destroyed)
  Sequencing primers: 5′ 5'-gcttcccgagctctataaaagagc; 3′ 5'-ccagaggttgattatcgataagc
Terms and licenses: Academic/Nonprofit Terms; Industry Terms: Not Available to Industry
How to cite: pHR-FRB:Akt2 was a gift from Ivan Yudushkin (Addgene plasmid # 72899 ; http://n2t.net/addgene:72899 ; RRID:Addgene_72899)
