[The description below was written by a language model from this plasmid's Addgene catalogue record and pLannotate feature annotations shown in this document.]
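Description:
pHR-FRB:Akt2 is an HIV-1-derived lentiviral transfer plasmid built on the pHR' backbone for expressing a chemically recruitable form of human Akt2 (protein kinase Bβ) in mammalian cells. It is propagated in E. coli through a high-copy ColE1/pUC-type origin and selected with ampicillin via the β-lactamase gene. The catalogue lists about 10.7 kb, in close agreement with the sequenced record. The viral portion contains a truncated 5' LTR, the Ψ packaging signal with a gag fragment, the Rev response element for Rev-dependent nuclear export of the genomic RNA, the cPPT/CTS element and a ΔU3 self-inactivating 3' LTR. The vector RNA can therefore be packaged when helper functions are supplied in trans, but the integrated provirus lacks LTR promoter activity.

Between the LTRs, the spleen focus-forming virus (SFFV) LTR promoter drives a single fusion open reading frame. The FRB domain carrying the T2098L substitution is placed at the N terminus of full-length AKT2, cloned between MluI and BamHI sites, and is followed by a WPRE to enhance transcript stability and expression. FRB(T2098L) heterodimerises with FKBP in the presence of rapamycin or rapalogs, so the kinase can be recruited on demand to an FKBP-tagged anchor at a chosen subcellular site. The record describes this as the recruitable Akt2 component of the "LocaTOR2" system, associated with work mapping where mTORC2 activity occurs inside cells; the anchor partner is not part of this plasmid.

Outside the viral cassette, the annotation picks up backbone remnants, including an SV40 promoter with gpt fragments, SV40 small t intron and poly(A) sequences, and fragments of TcR, rop and lacI. These appear to be legacy sequences rather than functional parts of the design.
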