Features (pLannotate 1.2.2; 34 found; start..end, strand, type, name):
    272..391     +  CDS            gpt (fragment): XGPT_ECOLI - Also known as gpp, gxu. Experimental evidence at protein level: Swiss-Prot protein existence level 1. Purine salvage pathway enzyme that catalyzes the transfer of the ribosyl-5-phosphate group from 5-phospho-alpha-D-ribose 1- diphosphate (PRPP) to the N9 position of the 6-oxopurines guanine and xanthine to form the corresponding ribonucleotides GMP (guanosine 5'- monophosphate) and XMP (xanthosine 5'-monophosphate), with the release of PPi. To a lesser extent, also acts on hypoxanthine (PubMed:9100006, PubMed:3886014). Does not ribophosphorylate adenine (PubMed:3886014). From Esch
    391..726     +  CDS            gpt (fragment): XGPT_ECOLI - Also known as gpp, gxu. Experimental evidence at protein level: Swiss-Prot protein existence level 1. Purine salvage pathway enzyme that catalyzes the transfer of the ribosyl-5-phosphate group from 5-phospho-alpha-D-ribose 1- diphosphate (PRPP) to the N9 position of the 6-oxopurines guanine and xanthine to form the corresponding ribonucleotides GMP (guanosine 5'- monophosphate) and XMP (xanthosine 5'-monophosphate), with the release of PPi. To a lesser extent, also acts on hypoxanthine (PubMed:9100006, PubMed:3886014). Does not ribophosphorylate adenine (PubMed:3886014). From Esch
    821..1126    +  CDS            frsA (fragment): FRSA_ECOLI - Also known as yafA. Experimental evidence at protein level: Swiss-Prot protein existence level 1. Catalyzes the hydrolysis of esters (PubMed:15808744). Displays esterase activity toward pNP-butyrate (PubMed:15808744). May stimulate mixed-acid fermentation by acting as a fermentation/respiration switch that down-regulates respiration and up- regulates fermentation rates (PubMed:15169777). From Escherichia coli (strain K12).
   1130..1204    +  CDS            small t antigen (fragment): SV40 (simian virus 40) small t antigen
   1206..1271    +  intron         small t intron: SV40 (simian virus 40) small t antigen intron
   1401..1421    +  CDS            SV40 NLS: nuclear localization signal of SV40 (simian virus 40) large T antigen
   1740..1823    +  CDS            large T antigen (fragment): large T antigen from SV40 (simian virus 40)
   1846..1980    +  polyA_signal   SV40 poly(A) signal: SV40 polyadenylation signal
   2147..2476    +  CDS            nef (fragment): NEF_HV1BR - Experimental evidence at protein level: Swiss-Prot protein existence level 1. Extracellular Nef protein targets CD4(+) T-lymphocytes for apoptosis by interacting with CXCR4 surface receptors (PubMed:14990729). From Human immunodeficiency virus type 1 group M subtype B (isolate BRU/LAI) (HIV-1).
   2524..2781    +  LTR            5' LTR (truncated): truncated 5' long terminal repeat (LTR) from HIV-1
   2828..2953    +  misc_feature   HIV-1 Ψ: packaging signal of human immunodeficiency virus type 1
   2937..3275    +  CDS            HIV-1 gag (fragment): gag protein from human immunodeficiency virus 1; gag
   3450..3683    +  misc_feature   RRE: The Rev response element (RRE) of HIV-1 allows for Rev-dependent mRNA export from the nucleus to the cytoplasm.
   4060..4160    +  CDS            Rev (fragment): human immunodeficiency virus 1 (HIV-1) Rev protein; rev; enhances nuclear export of unspliced and incompletely spliced viral mRNAs
   4197..4314    +  misc_feature   cPPT/CTS: central polypurine tract and central termination sequence of HIV-1
   4351..4383    -  misc_feature   MCS (fragment): pBluescript multiple cloning site
   4467..4874    +  promoter       SFFV promoter: spleen focus-forming virus long terminal repeat (LTR) promoter
   4917..5195    +  CDS            FRB*: T2098L mutant of FKBP-rapamycin binding domain of human FRAP binds synthetic ligands such as AP21967
   5208..6650    +  CDS            AKT2: AKT2_HUMAN - Experimental evidence at protein level: Swiss-Prot protein existence level 1. One of the few specific substrates of AKT2 identified recently is PITX2. Phosphorylation of PITX2 impairs its association with the CCND1 mRNA-stabilizing complex thus shortening the half-life of CCND1. AKT2 seems also to be the principal isoform responsible of the regulation of glucose uptake. Phosphorylates C2CD5 on 'Ser-197' during insulin-stimulated adipocytes. AKT2 is also specifically involved in skeletal muscle differentiation, one of its substrates in this process being ANKRD2. Down-regulation by
   6670..6700    +  misc_feature   MCS (fragment): pUC18/19 multiple cloning site
   6701..6719    +  misc_feature   MCS (fragment): pBluescript multiple cloning site
   6719..7307    +  misc_feature   WPRE: woodchuck hepatitis virus posttranscriptional regulatory element
   7308..7330    +  misc_feature   MCS (fragment): pBluescript multiple cloning site
   7347..7415    +  CDS            nef (fragment): NEF_HV1Z2 - Experimental evidence at protein level: Swiss-Prot protein existence level 1. Extracellular Nef protein targets CD4(+) T-lymphocytes for apoptosis by interacting with CXCR4 surface receptors. From Human immunodeficiency virus type 1 group M subtype D (isolate Z2/CDC-Z34) (HIV-1).
   7417..7650    +  LTR            3' LTR (ΔU3): self-inactivating 3' long terminal repeat (LTR) from HIV-1
   7675..7693    -  promoter       SP6 promoter: promoter for bacteriophage SP6 RNA polymerase
   7921..8200    +  CDS            TcR (fragment): tetracycline efflux protein; tet; confers resistance to tetracycline
   8201..8249    -  misc_feature   bom (fragment): basis of mobility region from pBR322
   8351..8386    -  CDS            rop (fragment): Rop protein, which maintains plasmids at low copy number; rop
   8481..8585    +  promoter       AmpR promoter: bla
   8586..9446    +  CDS            AmpR: β-lactamase; bla; confers resistance to ampicillin, carbenicillin, and related antibiotics
   9617..10205   +  rep_origin     ori: high-copy-number ColE1/pMB1/pBR322/pUC origin of replication
  10388..10444   +  CDS            lacI (fragment): lac repressor; lacI; The lac repressor binds to the lac operator to inhibit transcription in E. coli. This inhibition can be relieved by adding lactose or isopropyl-β-D-thiogalactopyranoside (IPTG).
  10451..72      +  promoter       SV40 promoter (across the origin): SV40 enhancer and early promoter
>Addgene plasmid #72899 | pHR-FRB:Akt2 | addgene full sequence | sequence record 174173 | Addgene NGS Result
GAGGCCGCCTCGGCCTCTGAGCTATTCCAGAAGTAGTGAGGAGGCTTTTTTGGAGGCCTAGGCTTTTGCA
AAAAGCTTGGACACAAGACAGGCTTGCGAGATATGTTTGAGAATACCACTTTATCCCGCGTCAGGGAGAG
GCAGTGCGTAAAAAGACGCGGACTCATGTGAAATACTGGTTTTTAGTGCGCCAGATCTCTATAATCTCGC
GCAACCTATTTTCCCCTCGAACACTTTTTAAGCCGTAGATAAACAGGCTGGGACACTTCACATGAGCGAA
AAATACATCGTCACCTGGGACATGTTGCAGATCCATGCACGTAAACTCGCAAGCCGACTGATGCCTTCTG
AACAATGGAAAGGCATTATTGCCGTAAGCCGTGGCGGTCTGTACCGGGTGCGTTACTGGCGCGTGAACTG
GGTATTCGTCATGTCGATACCGTTTGTATTTCCAGCTACGATCACGACAACCAGCGCGAGCTTAAAGTGC
TGAAACGCGCAGAAGGCGATGGCGAAGGCTTCATCGTTATTGATGACCTGGTGGATACCGGTGGTACTGC
GGTTGCGATTCGTGAAATGTATCCAAAAGCGCACTTTGTCACCATCTTCGCAAAACCGGCTGGTCGTCCG
CTGGTTGATGACTATGTTGTTGATATCCCGCAAGATACCTGGATTGAACAGCCGTGGGATATGGGCGTCG
TATTCGTCCCGCCAATCTCCGGTCGCTAATCTTTTCAACGCCTGGCACTGCCGGGCGTTGTTCTTTTTAA
CTTCAGGCGGGTTACAATAGTTTCCAGTAAGTATTCTGGAGGCTGCATCCATGACACAGGCAAACCTGAG
CGAAACCCTGTTCAAACCCCGCTTTAAACATCCTGAAACCTCGACGCTAGTCCGCCGCTTTAATCACGGC
GCACAACCGCCTGTGCAGTCGGCCCTTGATGGTAAAACCATCCCTCACTGGTATCGCATGATTAACCGTC
TGATGTGGATCTGGCGCGGCATTGACCCACGCGAAATCCTCGACGTCCAGGCACGTATTGTGATGAGCGA
TGCCGAACGTACCGACGATGATTTATACGATACGGTGATTGGCTACCGTGGCGGCAACTGGATTTATGAG
TGGGCCCCGGATCTTTGTGAAGGAACCTTACTTCTGTGGTGTGACATAATTGGACAAACTACCTACAGAG
ATTTAAAGCTCTAAGGTAAATATAAAATTTTTAAGTGTATAATGTGTTAAACTACTGATTCTAATTGTTT
GTGTATTTTAGATTCCAACCTATGGAACTGATGAATGGGAGCAGTGGTGGAATGCCTTTAATGAGGAAAA
CCTGTTTTGCTCAGAAGAAATGCCATCTAGTGATGATGAGGCTACTGCTGACTCTCAACATTCTACTCCT
CCAAAAAAGAAGAGAAAGGTAGAAGACCCCAAGGACTTTCCTTCAGAATTGCTAAGTTTTTTGAGTCATG
CTGTGTTTAGTAATAGAACTCTTGCTTGCTTTGCTATTTACACCACAAAGGAAAAAGCTGCACTGCTATA
CAAGAAAATTATGGAAAAATATTCTGTAACCTTTATAAGTAGGCATAACAGTTATAATCATAACATACTG
TTTTTTCTTACTCCACACAGGCATAGAGTGTCTGCTATTAATAACTATGCTCAAAAATTGTGTACCTTTA
GCTTTTTAATTTGTAAAGGGGTTAATAAGGAATATTTGATGTATAGTGCCTTGACTAGAGATCATAATCA
GCCATACCACATTTGTAGAGGTTTTACTTGCTTTAAAAAACCTCCCACACCTCCCCCTGAACCTGAAACA
TAAAATGAATGCAATTGTTGTTGTTAACTTGTTTATTGCAGCTTATAATGGTTACAAATAAAGCAATAGC
ATCACAAATTTCACAAATAAAGCATTTTTTTCACTGCATTCTAGTTGTGGTTTGTCCAAACTCATCAATG
TATCTTATCATGTCTGGATCAACTGGATAACTCAAGCTAACCAAAATCATCCCAAACTTCCCACCCCATA
CCCTATTACCACTGCCAATTACCTGTGGTTTCATTTACTCTAAACCTGTGATTCCTCTGAATTATTTTCA
TTTTAAAGAAATTGTATTTGTTAAATATGTACTACAAACTTAGTAGTTGGAAGGGCTAATTCACTCCCAA
AGAAGACAAGATATCCTTGATCTGTGGATCTACCACACACAAGGCTACTTCCCTGATTAGCAGAACTACA
CACCAGGGCCAGGGGTCAGATATCCACTGACCTTTGGATGGTGCTACAAGCTAGTACCAGTTGAGCCAGA
TAAGGTAGAAGAGGCCAATAAAGGAGAGAACACCAGCTTGTTACACCCTGTGAGCCTGCATGGGATGGAT
GACCCGGAGAGAGAAGTGTTAGAGTGGAGGTTTGACAGCCGCCTAGCATTTCATCACGTGGCCCGAGAGC
TGCATCCGGAGTACTTCAAGAACTGCTGATATCGAGCTTGCTACAAGGGACTTTCCGCTGGGGACTTTCC
AGGGAGGCGTGGCCTGGGCGGGACTGGGGAGTGGCGAGCCCTCAGATCCTGCATATAAGCAGCTGCTTTT
TGCCTGTACTGGGTCTCTCTGGTTAGACCAGATCTGAGCCTGGGAGCTCTCTGGCTAACTAGGGAACCCA
CTGCTTAAGCCTCAATAAAGCTTGCCTTGAGTGCTTCAAGTAGTGTGTGCCCGTCTGTTGTGTGACTCTG
GTAACTAGAGATCCCTCAGACCCTTTTAGTCAGTGTGGAAAATCTCTAGCAGTGGCGCCCGAACAGGGAC
TTGAAAGCGAAAGGGAAACCAGAGGAGCTCTCTCGACGCAGGACTCGGCTTGCTGAAGCGCGCACGGCAA
GAGGCGAGGGGCGGCGACTGGTGAGTACGCCAAAAATTTTGACTAGCGGAGGCTAGAAGGAGAGAGATGG
GTGCGAGAGCGTCAGTATTAAGCGGGGGAGAATTAGATCGCGATGGGAAAAAATTCGGTTAAGGCCAGGG
GGAAAGAAAAAATATAAATTAAAACATATAGTATGGGCAAGCAGGGAGCTAGAACGATTCGCAGTTAATC
CTGGCCTGTTAGAAACATCAGAAGGCTGTAGACAAATACTGGGACAGCTACAACCATCCCTTCAGACAGG
ATCAGAAGAACTTAGATCATTATATAATACAGTAGCAACCCTCTATTGTGTGCATCAAAGGATAGAGATA
AAAGACACCAAGGAAGCTTTAGACAAGATAGAGGAAGAGCAAAACAAAAGTAAGACCACCGCACAGCAAG
CGGCCGGCCGCTGATCTTCAGACCTGGAGGAGGAGATATGAGGGACAATTGGAGAAGTGAATTATATAAA
TATAAAGTAGTAAAAATTGAACCATTAGGAGTAGCACCCACCAAGGCAAAGAGAAGAGTGGTGCAGAGAG
AAAAAAGAGCAGTGGGAATAGGAGCTTTGTTCCTTGGGTTCTTGGGAGCAGCAGGAAGCACTATGGGCGC
AGCGTCAATGACGCTGACGGTACAGGCCAGACAATTATTGTCTGGTATAGTGCAGCAGCAGAACAATTTG
CTGAGGGCTATTGAGGCGCAACAGCATCTGTTGCAACTCACAGTCTGGGGCATCAAGCAGCTCCAGGCAA
GAATCCTGGCTGTGGAAAGATACCTAAAGGATCAACAGCTCCTGGGGATTTGGGGTTGCTCTGGAAAACT
CATTTGCACCACTGCTGTGCCTTGGAATGCTAGTTGGAGTAATAAATCTCTGGAACAGATTTGGAATCAC
ACGACCTGGATGGAGTGGGACAGAGAAATTAACAATTACACAAGCTTAATACACTCCTTAATTGAAGAAT
CGCAAAACCAGCAAGAAAAGAATGAACAAGAATTATTGGAATTAGATAAATGGGCAAGTTTGTGGAATTG
GTTTAACATAACAAATTGGCTGTGGTATATAAAATTATTCATAATGATAGTAGGAGGCTTGGTAGGTTTA
AGAATAGTTTTTGCTGTACTTTCTATAGTGAATAGAGTTAGGCAGGGATATTCACCATTATCGTTTCAGA
CCCACCTCCCAACCCCGAGGGGACCCGACAGGCCCGAAGGAATAGAAGAAGAAGGTGGAGAGAGAGACAG
AGACAGATCCATTCGATTAGTGAACGGATCTCGACGGTATCGCCAAATGGCAGTATTCATCCACAATTTT
AAAAGAAAAGGGGGGATTGGGGGGTACAGTGCAGGGGAAAGAATAGTAGACATAATAGCAACAGACATAC
AAACTAAAGAATTACAAAAACAAATTACAAAAATTCAAAATTTTCGGGTTTATTACAGGGACAGCAGAGA
TCCAGTTTGGATCGATAAGCTTGATATCGAATTCCTGCAGCCCCGATAAAATAAAAGATTTTATTTAGTC
TCCAGAAAAAGGGGGGAATGAAAGACCCCACCTGTAGGTTTGGCAAGCTAGCTGCAGTAACGCCATTTTG
CAAGGCATGGAAAAATACCAAACCAAGAATAGAGAAGTTCAGATCAAGGGCGGGTACATGAAAATAGCTA
ACGTTGGGCCAAACAGGATATCTGCGGTGAGCAGTTTCGGCCCCGGCCCGGGGCCAAGAACAGATGGTCA
CCGCAGTTTCGGCCCCGGCCCGAGGCCAAGAACAGATGGTCCCCAGATATGGCCCAACCCTCAGCAGTTT
CTTAAGACCCATCAGATGTTTCCAGGCTCCCCCAAGGACCTGAAATGACCCTGCGCCTTATTTGAATTAA
CCAATCAGCCTGCTTCTCGCTTCTGTTCGCGCGCTTCTGCTTCCCGAGCTCTATAAAAGAGCTCACAACC
CCTCACTCGGCGCGCCAGTCCTCCGACAGACTGAGTCGCCCGGGGGGGATCTGGAGCTCTCGAGAATTCT
CACGCGCGCCACCATGATCCTCTGGCATGAGATGTGGCATGAAGGCCTGGAAGAGGCATCTCGTTTGTAC
TTTGGGGAAAGGAACGTGAAAGGCATGTTTGAGGTGCTGGAGCCCTTGCATGCTATGATGGAACGGGGCC
CCCAGACTCTGAAGGAAACATCCTTTAATCAGGCCTATGGTCGAGATTTAATGGAGGCCCAAGAGTGGTG
CAGGAAGTACATGAAATCAGGGAATGTCAAGGACCTCCTCCAAGCCTGGGACCTCTATTATCATGTGTTC
CGACGAATCTCAAAGACGCGTGCCACCATGAATGAGGTGTCTGTCATCAAAGAAGGCTGGCTCCACAAGC
GTGGTGAATACATCAAGACCTGGAGGCCACGGTACTTCCTGCTGAAGAGCGACGGCTCCTTCATTGGGTA
CAAGGAGAGGCCCGAGGCCCCTGATCAGACTCTACCCCCCTTAAACAACTTCTCCGTAGCAGAATGCCAG
CTGATGAAGACCGAGAGGCCGCGACCCAACACCTTTGTCATACGCTGCCTGCAGTGGACCACAGTCATCG
AGAGGACCTTCCACGTGGATTCTCCAGACGAGAGGGAGGAGTGGATGCGGGCCATCCAGATGGTCGCCAA
CAGCCTCAAGCAGCGGGCCCCAGGCGAGGACCCCATGGACTACAAGTGTGGCTCCCCCAGTGACTCCTCC
ACGACTGAGGAGATGGAAGTGGCGGTCAGCAAGGCACGGGCTAAAGTGACCATGAATGACTTCGACTATC
TCAAACTCCTTGGCAAGGGAACCTTTGGCAAAGTCATCCTGGTGCGGGAGAAGGCCACTGGCCGCTACTA
CGCCATGAAGATCCTGCGGAAGGAAGTCATCATTGCCAAGGATGAAGTCGCTCACACAGTCACCGAGAGC
CGGGTCCTCCAGAACACCAGGCACCCGTTCCTCACTGCGCTGAAGTATGCCTTCCAGACCCACGACCGCC
TGTGCTTTGTGATGGAGTATGCCAACGGGGGTGAGCTGTTCTTCCACCTGTCCCGGGAGCGTGTCTTCAC
AGAGGAGCGGGCCCGGTTTTATGGTGCAGAGATTGTCTCGGCTCTTGAGTACTTGCACTCGCGGGACGTG
GTATACCGCGACATCAAGCTGGAAAACCTCATGCTGGACAAAGATGGCCACATCAAGATCACTGACTTTG
GCCTCTGCAAAGAGGGCATCAGTGACGGGGCCACCATGAAAACCTTCTGTGGGACCCCGGAGTACCTGGC
GCCTGAGGTGCTGGAGGACAATGACTATGGCCGGGCCGTGGACTGGTGGGGGCTGGGTGTGGTCATGTAC
GAGATGATGTGCGGCCGCCTGCCCTTCTACAACCAGGACCACGAGCGCCTCTTCGAGCTCATCCTCATGG
AAGAGATCCGCTTCCCGCGCACGCTCAGCCCCGAGGCCAAGTCCCTGCTTGCTGGGCTGCTTAAGAAGGA
CCCCAAGCAGAGGCTTGGTGGGGGGCCCAGCGATGCCAAGGAGGTCATGGAGCACAGGTTCTTCCTCAGC
ATCAACTGGCAGGACGTGGTCCAGAAGAAGCTCCTGCCACCCTTCAAACCTCAGGTCACGTCCGAGGTCG
ACACAAGGTACTTCGATGATGAATTTACCGCCCAGTCCATCACAATCACACCCCCTGACCGCTATGACAG
CCTGGGCTTACTGGAGCTGGACCAGCGGACCCACTTCCCCCAGTTCTCCTACTCGGCCAGCATCCGCGAG
GATCCATGAGCGGCCGCGACTCTAGAGTCGACCTGCAGGCATGCAAGCTTGATATCAAGCTTATCGATAA
TCAACCTCTGGATTACAAAATTTGTGAAAGATTGACTGGTATTCTTAACTATGTTGCTCCTTTTACGCTA
TGTGGATACGCTGCTTTAATGCCTTTGTATCATGCTATTGCTTCCCGTATGGCTTTCATTTTCTCCTCCT
TGTATAAATCCTGGTTGCTGTCTCTTTATGAGGAGTTGTGGCCCGTTGTCAGGCAACGTGGCGTGGTGTG
CACTGTGTTTGCTGACGCAACCCCCACTGGTTGGGGCATTGCCACCACCTGTCAGCTCCTTTCCGGGACT
TTCGCTTTCCCCCTCCCTATTGCCACGGCGGAACTCATCGCCGCCTGCCTTGCCCGCTGCTGGACAGGGG
CTCGGCTGTTGGGCACTGACAATTCCGTGGTGTTGTCGGGGAAATCATCGTCCTTTCCTTGGCTGCTCGC
CTGTGTTGCCACCTGGATTCTGCGCGGGACGTCCTTCTGCTACGTCCCTTCGGCCCTCAATCCAGCGGAC
CTTCCTTCCCGCGGCCTGCTGCCGGCTCTGCGGCCTCTTCCGCGTCTTCGCCTTCGCCCTCAGACGAGTC
GGATCTCCCTTTGGGCCGCCTCCCCGCATCGATACCGTCGACCTCGAGGGAATTAATTCGAGCTCGGTAC
CTTTAAGACCAATGACTTACAAGGCAGCTGTAGATCTTAGCCACTTTTTAAAAGAAAAGGGGGGACTGGA
AGGGCTAATTCACTCCCAACGAAGACAAGATCTGCTTTTTGCTTGTACTGGGTCTCTCTGGTTAGACCAG
ATCTGAGCCTGGGAGCTCTCTGGCTAACTAGGGAACCCACTGCTTAAGCCTCAATAAAGCTTGCCTTGAG
TGCTTCAAGTAGTGTGTGCCCGTCTGTTGTGTGACTCTGGTAACTAGAGATCCCTCAGACCCTTTTAGTC
AGTGTGGAAAATCTCTAGCAGCATCTAGAATTAATTCCGTGTATTCTATAGTGTCACCTAAATCGTATGT
GTATGATACATAAGGTTATGTATTAATTGTAGCCGCGTTCTAACGACAATATGTACAAGCCTAATTGTGT
AGCATCTGGCTTACTGAAGCAGACCCTATCATCTCTCTCGTAAACTGCCGTCAGAGTCGGTTTGGTTGGA
CGAACCTTCTGAGTTTCTGGTAACGCCGTCCCGCACCCGGAAATGGTCAGCGAACCAATCAGCAGGGTCA
TCGCTAGCCAGATCCTCTACGCCGGACGCATCGTGGCCGGCATCACCGGCGCCACAGGTGCGGTTGCTGG
CGCCTATATCGCCGACATCACCGATGGGGAAGATCGGGCTCGCCACTTCGGGCTCATGAGCGCTTGTTTC
GGCGTGGGTATGGTGGCAGGCCCCGTGGCCGGGGGACTGTTGGGCGCCATCTCCTTGCATGCACCATTCC
TTGCGGCGGCGGTGCTCAACGGCCTCAACCTACTACTGGGCTGCTTCCTAATGCAGGAGTCGCATAAGGG
AGAGCGTCGAATGGTGCACTCTCAGTACAATCTGCTCTGATGCCGCATAGTTAAGCCAGCCCCGACACCC
GCCAACACCCGCTGACGCGCCCTGACGGGCTTGTCTGCTCCCGGCATCCGCTTACAGACAAGCTGTGACC
GTCTCCGGGAGCTGCATGTGTCAGAGGTTTTCACCGTCATCACCGAAACGCGCGAGACGAAAGGGCCTCG
TGATACGCCTATTTTTATAGGTTAATGTCATGATAATAATGGTTTCTTAGACGTCAGGTGGCACTTTTCG
GGGAAATGTGCGCGGAACCCCTATTTGTTTATTTTTCTAAATACATTCAAATATGTATCCGCTCATGAGA
CAATAACCCTGATAAATGCTTCAATAATATTGAAAAAGGAAGAGTATGAGTATTCAACATTTCCGTGTCG
CCCTTATTCCCTTTTTTGCGGCATTTTGCCTTCCTGTTTTTGCTCACCCAGAAACGCTGGTGAAAGTAAA
AGATGCTGAAGATCAGTTGGGTGCACGAGTGGGTTACATCGAACTGGATCTCAACAGCGGTAAGATCCTT
GAGAGTTTTCGCCCCGAAGAACGTTTTCCAATGATGAGCACTTTTAAAGTTCTGCTATGTGGCGCGGTAT
TATCCCGTATTGACGCCGGGCAAGAGCAACTCGGTCGCCGCATACACTATTCTCAGAATGACTTGGTTGA
GTACTCACCAGTCACAGAAAAGCATCTTACGGATGGCATGACAGTAAGAGAATTATGCAGTGCTGCCATA
ACCATGAGTGATAACACTGCGGCCAACTTACTTCTGACAACGATCGGAGGACCGAAGGAGCTAACCGCTT
TTTTGCACAACATGGGGGATCATGTAACTCGCCTTGATCGTTGGGAACCGGAGCTGAATGAAGCCATACC
AAACGACGAGCGTGACACCACGATGCCTGTAGCAATGGCAACAACGTTGCGCAAACTATTAACTGGCGAA
CTACTTACTCTAGCTTCCCGGCAACAATTAATAGACTGGATGGAGGCGGATAAAGTTGCAGGACCACTTC
TGCGCTCGGCCCTTCCGGCTGGCTGGTTTATTGCTGATAAATCTGGAGCCGGTGAGCGTGGGTCTCGCGG
TATCATTGCAGCACTGGGGCCAGATGGTAAGCCCTCCCGTATCGTAGTTATCTACACGACGGGGAGTCAG
GCAACTATGGATGAACGAAATAGACAGATCGCTGAGATAGGTGCCTCACTGATTAAGCATTGGTAACTGT
CAGACCAAGTTTACTCATATATACTTTAGATTGATTTAAAACTTCATTTTTAATTTAAAAGGATCTAGGT
GAAGATCCTTTTTGATAATCTCATGACCAAAATCCCTTAACGTGAGTTTTCGTTCCACTGAGCGTCAGAC
CCCGTAGAAAAGATCAAAGGATCTTCTTGAGATCCTTTTTTTCTGCGCGTAATCTGCTGCTTGCAAACAA
AAAAACCACCGCTACCAGCGGTGGTTTGTTTGCCGGATCAAGAGCTACCAACTCTTTTTCCGAAGGTAAC
TGGCTTCAGCAGAGCGCAGATACCAAATACTGTTCTTCTAGTGTAGCCGTAGTTAGGCCACCACTTCAAG
AACTCTGTAGCACCGCCTACATACCTCGCTCTGCTAATCCTGTTACCAGTGGCTGCTGCCAGTGGCGATA
AGTCGTGTCTTACCGGGTTGGACTCAAGACGATAGTTACCGGATAAGGCGCAGCGGTCGGGCTGAACGGG
GGGTTCGTGCACACAGCCCAGCTTGGAGCGAACGACCTACACCGAACTGAGATACCTACAGCGTGAGCTA
TGAGAAAGCGCCACGCTTCCCGAAGGGAGAAAGGCGGACAGGTATCCGGTAAGCGGCAGGGTCGGAACAG
GAGAGCGCACGAGGGAGCTTCCAGGGGGAAACGCCTGGTATCTTTATAGTCCTGTCGGGTTTCGCCACCT
CTGACTTGAGCGTCGATTTTTGTGATGCTCGTCAGGGGGGCGGAGCCTATGGAAAAACGCCAGCAACGCG
GCCTTTTTACGGTTCCTGGCCTTTTGCTGGCCTTTTGCTCACATGTTCTTTCCTGCGTTATCCCCTGATT
CTGTGGATAACCGTATTACCGCCTTTGAGTGAGCTGATACCGCTCGCCGCAGCCGAACGACCGAGCGCAG
CGAGTCAGTGAGCGAGGAAGCGGAAGAGCGCCCAATACGCAAACCGCCTCTCCCCGCGCGTTGGCCGATT
CATTAATGCAGCTGTGGAATGTGTGTCAGTTAGGGTGTGGAAAGTCCCCAGGCTCCCCAGCAGGCAGAAG
TATGCAAAGCATGCATCTCAATTAGTCAGCAACCAGGTGTGGAAAGTCCCCAGGCTCCCCAGCAGGCAGA
AGTATGCAAAGCATGCATCTCAATTAGTCAGCAACCATAGTCCCGCCCCTAACTCCGCCCATCCCGCCCC
TAACTCCGCCCAGTTCCGCCCATTCTCCGCCCCATGGCTGACTAATTTTTTTTATTTATGCAGAGGCC
